>Addgene plasmid #86956 | Sperm whale Mb 64Y68F in pVP80K | addgene full sequence | sequence record 176792 | Addgene NGS Result
AAATAGGGGTTCCGCGCACATTTCCCCGAAAAGTGCCACCTGACGTCTAAGAAACCATTATTATCATGAC
ATTAACCTATAAAAATAGGCGTATCACGAGGCCCTTTCGTCTTCACCTCGAGAAATCATAAAAAATTTAT
TTGCTTTGTGAGCGGATAACAATTATAATAGATTCAATTGTGAGCGGATAACAATTTCACACTAAAAAAC
TCATAAGGTAAGGTATATAAATGGTTCTGTCTGAAGGTGAATGGCAGCTGGTTCTGCATGTTTGGGCTAA
AGTTGAAGCTGACGTCGCTGGTCATGGTCAGGACATCTTGATTCGACTGTTCAAATCTCATCCGGAAACT
CTGGAAAAATTCGATCGTTTCAAACATCTGAAAACTGAAGCTGAAATGAAAGCTTCTGAAGATCTGAAAA
AATACGGTGTTACCTTCCTAACTGCCCTAGGTGCTATCCTTAAGAAAAAAGGGCATCATGAAGCTGAGCT
CAAACCGCTTGCGCAATCGCATGCTACTAAACATAAGATCCCGATCAAATACCTGGAATTCATCTCTGAA
GCGATCATCCATGTTCTGCATTCTAGACATCCAGGTAACTTCGGTGCTGACGCTCAGGGTGCTATGAACA
AAGCTCTCGAGCTGTTCCGTAAAGATATCGCTGCTAAGTACAAAGAACTGGGTTACCAGGGTTAATGATT
AAACGAATTCGAGCTCGGTACCCGGGGATCCTCTAGAGTCGACCTGCAGGCATGCAAGCTGATCCGGCTG
CTAACAAAGCCCGAAAGGAAGCTGAGTTGGCTGCTGCCACCGCTGAGCAATAACTAGCAAACTCGTTTCT
CGTTCAGCTTTCTTGTACAAAGTGGTGATGGCGCGCCTGTAGGACGTCGACGGTACCATCGATACGCGTT
CGAAGCTTCGCCTGGGGTAATGACTCTCTAGCTTGAGGCATCAAATAAAACGAAAGGCTCAGTCGAAAGA
CTGGGCCTTTCGTTTTATCTGTTGTTTGTCGGTGAACGCTCTCCTGAGTAGGACAAATCCGCCCTCTAGA
TTACGTGCAGTCGATGATAAGCTGTCAAACATGAGAATTGTGCCTAATGAGTGAGCTAACTTACATTAAT
TGCGTTGCGCTCACTGCCCGCTTTCCAGTCGGGAAACCTGTCGTGCCAGCTGCATTAATGAATCGGCCAA
CGCGCGGGGAGAGGCGGTTTGCGTATTGGGCGCCAGGGTGGTTTTTCTTTTCACCAGTGAGACGGGCAAC
AGCTGATTGCCCTTCACCGCCTGGCCCTGAGAGAGTTGCAGCAAGCGGTCCACGCTGGTTTGCCCCAGCA
GGCGAAAATCCTGTTTGATGGTGGTTAACGGCGGGATATAACATGAGCTGTCTTCGGTATCGTCGTATCC
CACTACCGAGATATCCGCACCAACGCGCAGCCCGGACTCGGTAATGGCGCGCATTGCGCCCAGCGCCATC
TGATCGTTGGCAACCAGCATCGCAGTGGGAACGATGCCCTCATTCAGCATTTGCATGGTTTGTTGAAAAC
CGGACATGGCACTCCAGTCGCCTTCCCGTTCCGCTATCGGCTGAATTTGATTGCGAGTGAGATATTTATG
CCAGCCAGCCAGACGCAGACGCGCCGAGACAGAACTTAATGGGCCCGCTAACAGCGCGATTTGCTGGTGA
CCCAATGCGACCAGATGCTCCACGCCCAGTCGCGTACCGTCTTCATGGGAGAAAATAATACTGTTGATGG
GTGTCTGGTCAGAGACATCAAGAAATAACGCCGGAACATTAGTGCAGGCAGCTTCCACAGCAATGGCATC
CTGGTCATCCAGCGGATAGTTAATGATCAGCCCACTGACGCGTTGCGCGAGAAGATTGTGCACCGCCGCT
TTACAGGCTTCGACGCCGCTTCGTTCTACCATCGACACCACCACGCTGGCACCCAGTTGATCGGCGCGAG
ATTTAATCGCCGCGACAATTTGCGACGGCGCGTGCAGGGCCAGACTGGAGGTGGCAACGCCAATCAGCAA
CGACTGTTTGCCCGCCAGTTGTTGTGCCACGCGGTTGGGAATGTAATTCAGCTCCGCCATCGCCGCTTCC
ACTTTTTCCCGCGTTTTCGCAGAAACGTGGCTGGCCTGGTTCACCACGCGGGAAACGGTCTGATAAGAGA
CACCGGCATACTCTGCGACAACGTATAACGTTACTGGTTTCACATTCACCACCCTGAATTGACTCTCTTC
CGGGCGCTATCATGCCATACCGCGAAAGGTTTTGCGCCATTCGATGGTGTCGGAACCTAGAGCTGCCTCG
CGCGTTTCGGTGATGACGGTGAAAACCTCTGACACATGCAGCTCCCGGAGACGGTCACAGCTTGTCTGTA
AGCGGATGCCGGGAGCAGACAAGCCCGTCAGGGCGCGTCAGCGGGTGTTGGCGGGTGTCGGGGCGCAGCC
ATGACCCAGTCACGTAGCGATAGCGGAGTGTATACTGGCTTAACTATGCGGCATCAGAGCAGATTGTACT
GAGAGTGCACCATATGCGGTGTGAAATACCGCACAGATGCGTAAGGAGAAAATACCGCATCAGGCGCTCT
TCCGCTTCCTCGCTCACTGACTCGCTGCGCTCGGTCGTTCGGCTGCGGCGAGCGGTATCAGCTCACTCAA
AGGCGGTAATACGGTTATCCACAGAATCAGGGGATAACGCAGGAAAGAACATGTGAGCAAAAGGCCAGCA
AAAGGCCAGGAACCGTAAAAAGGCCGCGTTGCTGGCGTTTTTCCATAGGCTCCGCCCCCCTGACGAGCAT
CACAAAAATCGACGCTCAAGTCAGAGGTGGCGAAACCCGACAGGACTATAAAGATACCAGGCGTTTCCCC
CTGGAAGCTCCCTCGTGCGCTCTCCTGTTCCGACCCTGCCGCTTACCGGATACCTGTCCGCCTTTCTCCC
TTCGGGAAGCGTGGCGCTTTCTCATAGCTCACGCTGTAGGTATCTCAGTTCGGTGTAGGTCGTTCGCTCC
AAGCTGGGCTGTGTGCACGAACCCCCCGTTCAGCCCGACCGCTGCGCCTTATCCGGTAACTATCGTCTTG
AGTCCAACCCGGTAAGACACGACTTATCGCCACTGGCAGCAGCCACTGGTAACAGGATTAGCAGAGCGAG
GTATGTAGGCGGTGCTACAGAGTTCTTGAAGTGGTGGCCTAACTACGGCTACACTAGAAGGACAGTATTT
GGTATCTGCGCTCTGCTGAAGCCAGTTACCTTCGGAAAAAGAGTTGGTAGCTCTTGATCCGGCAAACAAA
CCACCGCTGGTAGCGGTGGTTTTTTTGTTTGCAAGCAGCAGATTACGCGCAGAAAAAAAGGATCTCAAGA
AGATCCTTTGATCTTTTCTACGGGGTCTGACGCTCAGTGGAACGAAAACTCACGTTAAGGGATTTTGGTC
ATGAGATTATCAAAAAGGATCTTCACCTAGATCCTTTTAAATTAAAAATGAAGTTTTAAATCAATCTAAA
GTATATATGAGTAAACTTGGTCTGACAGCCTAGGTCAGAAGAACTCGTCAAGAAGGCGATAGAAGGCGAT
GCGCTGCGAATCGGGAGCGGCGATACCGTAAAGCACGAGGAAGCGGTCAGCCCATTCGCCGCCAAGCTCT
TCAGCAATATCACGGGTAGCCAACGCTATGTCCTGATAGCGGTCCGCCACACCCAGCCGGCCACAGTCGA
TGAATCCAGAAAAGCGGCCATTTTCCACCATGATATTCGGCAAGCAGGCATCGCCATGAGTCACGACGAG
ATCCTCACCATCCGGCATACGCGCCTTGAGCCTGGCGAACAGTTCGGCTGGCGCGAGCCCCTGATGCTCT
TCGTCCAGATCATCCTGATCGACAAGACCGGCTTCCATCCGAGTGCGTGCTCGCTCGATGCGATGTTTCG
CTTGGTGGTCGAATGGGCAGGTAGCCGGATCAAGCGTATGCAGCCGCCGCATTGCATCAGCCATGATGGA
TACTTTCTCGGCAGGAGCAAGGTGAGATGACAGGAGATCCTGCCCCGGCACTTCGCCCAATAGCAGCCAG
TCCCTTCCCGCTTCAGTGACAACGTCGAGCACAGCTGCGCAAGGAACGCCCGTCGTGGCCAGCCACGATA
GCCGCGCTGCCTCGTCCTGCAGTTCATTCAGGGCACCGGACAGGTCGGTCTTGACAAAAAGAACCGGGCG
CCCCTGCGCTGACAGCCGGAACACGGCGGCATCAGAGCAGCCGATTGTCTGTTGTGCCCAGTCATAGCCG
AATAGCCTCTCCACCCAAGCGGCCGGAGAACCTGCGTGCAATCCATCTTGTTCAAGCATGCGAAACGACC
GTCATCCTGTCTCTTGATCAGATCTTGATCCCCTGCGCCATCAGATCCTTGGCGGCAAGAAAGCCATCCA
GTTTACTTTGCAGGGCTTCCCAACCTTACCAGAGGGCGCCCCAGCTGGCAATTCTTTTGAAGCTCACGCT
GCCGCAAGCACTCAGGGCGTACG
Features (pLannotate 1.2.2; 16 found; start..end, strand, type, name):
    126..170     +  promoter       T5 promoter: bacteriophage T5 promoter for E. coli RNA polymerase, with embedded lac operator
    178..194     +  protein_bind   lac operator: The lac repressor binds to the lac operator to inhibit transcription in E. coli. This inhibition can be relieved by adding lactose or isopropyl-β-D-thiogalactopyranoside (IPTG). lac repressor encoded by lacI
    231..692     +  CDS            MB: MYG_PHYMC - Experimental evidence at protein level: Swiss-Prot protein existence level 1. Serves as a reserve supply of oxygen and facilitates the movement of oxygen within muscles. From Physeter macrocephalus (Sperm whale) (Physeter catodon).
    705..760     +  misc_feature   MCS: pUC18/19 multiple cloning site
    767..816     +  CDS            SET1 (fragment): solubility-enhancement tag derived from T7 phage gene 10B
    845..865     -  protein_bind   attB2: mutant version of attB; core recombination site for the Gateway® BP reaction BP Clonase™
    952..1038    +  terminator     rrnB T1 terminator: Escherichia coli rrnB; transcription terminator T1 from the E. coli rrnB gene
   1061..1078    -  promoter       tet promoter (fragment): E. coli promoter for tetracycline efflux protein gene
   1097..1118    -  protein_bind   CAP binding site: CAP binding activates transcription in the presence of cAMP. E. coli catabolite activator protein
   1131..2213    -  CDS            lacI: lac repressor; lacI; The lac repressor binds to the lac operator to inhibit transcription in E. coli. This inhibition can be relieved by adding lactose or isopropyl-β-D-thiogalactopyranoside (IPTG).
   2214..2291    -  promoter       lacI promoter: lacI
   2301..2342    +  CDS            rop (fragment): Rop protein, which maintains plasmids at low copy number; rop
   2444..2584    +  misc_feature   bom: basis of mobility region from pBR322
   2770..3358    -  rep_origin     ori: high-copy-number ColE1/pMB1/pBR322/pUC origin of replication
   3535..4329    -  CDS            NeoR/KanR: aminoglycoside phosphotransferase from Tn5; aph(3')-II (or nptII); confers resistance to neomycin, kanamycin, and G418 (Geneticin®)
   4361..4462    -  CDS            tnpA (fragment): TN5P_ECOLX - Also known as tnp. Experimental evidence at protein level: Swiss-Prot protein existence level 1. Mediates transposition of transposon Tn5 by a 'cut and paste' mechanism. First, the monomeric transposase binds the 19 bp inverted DNA repeats flanking the transposon. Then, dimerization of the DNA- bound transposase creates a synaptic DNA complex. After nicking of the first DNA strand, excision of the transposon proceeds through a series of intermediates. The transposase then mediates the insertion of the transposon at a new site by strand transfer. The activity of the wild- type tran
