>Addgene plasmid #86956 | Sperm whale Mb 64Y68F in pVP80K | analyzer sequence | sequence record 170358
AAATAGGGGTTCCGCGCACATTTCCCCGAAAAGTGCCACCTGACGTCTAAGAAACCATTATTATCATGAC
ATTAACCTATAAAAATAGGCGTATCACGAGGCCCTTTCGTCTTCACCTCGAGAAATCATAAAAAATTTAT
TTGCTTTGTGAGCGGATAACAATTATAATAGATTCAATTGTGAGCGGATAACAATTTCACACAGAATTCA
TTAAAGAGGAGAAATTAACCATGGGACATCACCATCATCACCATCACCATGCATCCAAAATCGAAGAAGG
TAAACTGGTAATCTGGATTAACGGCGATAAAGGCTATAACGGTCTCGCTGAAGTCGGTAAGAAATTCGAG
AAAGATACCGGAATTAAAGTCACCGTTGAGCATCCGGATAAACTGGAAGAGAAATTCCCACAGGTTGCGG
CAACTGGCGATGGCCCTGACATTATCTTCTGGGCACACGACCGCTTTGGTGGCTACGCTCAATCTGGCCT
GTTGGCTGAAATCACCCCGGACAAAGCGTTCCAGGACAAGCTGTATCCGTTTACCTGGGATGCCGTACGT
TACAACGGCAAGCTGATTGCTTACCCGATCGCTGTTGAAGCGTTATCGCTGATTTATAACAAAGATCTGC
TGCCGAACCCGCCAAAAACCTGGGAAGAGATCCCGGCGCTGGATAAAGAACTGAAAGCGAAAGGTAAGAG
CGCGCTGATGTTCAACCTGCAAGAACCGTACTTCACCTGGCCGCTGATTGCTGCTGACGGGGGTTATGCG
TTCAAGTATGAAAACGGCAAGTACGACATTAAAGACGTGGGCGTGGATAACGCTGGCGCGAAAGCGGGTC
TGACCTTCCTGGTTGACCTGATTAAAAACAAACACATGAATGCAGACACCGATTACTCCATCGCAGAAGC
TGCCTTTAATAAAGGCGAAACAGCGATGACCATCAACGGCCCGTGGGCATGGTCCAACATCGACACCAGC
AAAGTGAATTATGGTGTAACGGTACTGCCGACCTTCAAGGGTCAACCATCCAAACCGTTCGTTGGCGTGC
TGAGCGCAGGTATTAACGCCGCCAGTCCGAACAAAGAGCTGGCAAAAGAGTTCCTCGAAAACTATCTGCT
GACTGATGAAGGTCTGGAAGCGGTTAATAAAGACAAACCGCTGGGTGCCGTAGCGCTGAAGTCTTACGAG
GAAGAGTTGGCGAAAGATCCACGTATTGCCGCCACTATGGAAAACGCCCAGAAAGGTGAAATCATGCCGA
ACATCCCGCAGATGTCCGCTTTCTGGTATGCCGTGCGTACTGCGGTGATCAACGCCGCCAGCGGTCGTCA
GACTGTCGATGAAGCCCTGAAAGACGCGCAGACTTTAATTAACGGCGACGGTGCCGGGCTGGAAGTTCTG
TTCCAGGGGCCCGCGATCGCCCGTTGCAATCCAAACGAGAGTCTAATAGAATGAGGTCGAAAAGTAAATC
GCGCGGGTTTGTTACTGATAAAGCAGGCAAGACCTAAAATGTGTAAAGGGCAAAGTGTATACTTTGGCGT
CACCCCTTACATATTTTAGGTCTTTTTTTATTGTGCGTAACTAACTTGCCATCTTCAAACAGGAGGGCTG
GAAGAAGCAGACCGCTAACACAGTACATAAAAAAGGAGACATGAACGATGAACATCAAAAAGTTTGCAAA
ACAAGCAACAGTATTAACCTTTACTACCGCACTGCTGGCAGGAGGCGCAACTCAAGCGTTTGCGAAAGAA
ACGAACCAAAAGCCATATAAGGAAACATACGGCATTTCCCATATTACACGCCATGATATGCTGCAAATCC
CTGAACAGCAAAAAAATGAAAAATATCAAGTTCCTGAATTCGATTCGTCCACAATTAAAAATATCTCTTC
TGCAAAAGGCCTGGACGTTTGGGACAGCTGGCCATTACAAAACGCTGACGGCACTGTCGCAAACTATCAC
GGCTACCACATCGTCTTTGCATTAGCCGGAGATCCTAAAAATGCGGATGACACATCGATTTACATGTTCT
ATCAAAAAGTCGGCGAAACTTCTATTGACAGCTGGAAAAACGCTGGCCGCGTCTTTAAAGACAGCGACAA
ATTCGATGCAAATGATTCTATCCTAAAAGACCAAACACAAGAATGGTCAGGTTCAGCCACATTTACATCT
GACGGAAAAATCCGTTTATTCTACACTGATTTCTCCGGTAAACATTACGGCAAACAAACACTGACAACTG
CACAAGTTAACGTATCAGCATCAGACAGCTCTTTGAACATCAACGGTGTAGAGGATTATAAATCAATCTT
TGACGGTGACGGAAAAACGTATCAAAATGTACAGCAGTTCATCGATGAAGGCAACTACAGCTCAGGCGAC
AACCATACGCTGAGAGATCCTCACTACGTAGAAGATAAAGGCCACAAATACTTAGTATTTGAAGCAAACA
CTGGAACTGAAGATGGCTACCAAGGCGAAGAATCTTTATTTAACAAAGCATACTATGGCAAAAGCACATC
ATTCTTCCGTCAAGAAAGTCAAAAACTTCTGCAAAGCGATAAAAAACGCACGGCTGAGTTAGCAAACGGC
GCTCTCGGTATGATTGAGCTAAACGATGATTACACACTGAAAAAAGTGATGAAACCGCTGATTGCATCTA
ACACAGTAACAGATGAAATTGAACGCGCGAACGTCTTTAAAATGAACGGCAAATGGTACCTGTTCACTGA
CTCCCGCGGATCAAAAATGACGATTGACGGCATTACGTCTAACGATATTTACATGCTTGGTTATGTTTCT
AATTCTTTAACTGGCCCATACAAGCCGCTGAACAAAACTGGCCTTGTGTTAAAAATGGATCTTGATCCTA
ACGATGTAACCTTTACTTACTCACACTTCGCTGTACCTCAAGCGAAAGGAAACAATGTCGTGATTACAAG
CTATATGACAAACAGAGGATTCTACGCAGACAAACAATCAACGTTTGCGCCAAGCTTCCTGCTGAACATC
AAAGGCAAGAAAACATCTGTTGTCAAAGACAGCATCCTTGAACAAGGACAATTAACAGTTAACAAATAAA
AACGCAAAAGAAAATGCCGATATCCTATTGGCATTTTCTTTTATTTCTTATCAACATAAAGGTGAATAGT
TAGGCACCCCAGGCTTTACACTTTATGCTTTCGGCTCGTATAATGTGTGGATTTTGAGTTAGGATCCGTC
GAGATTTTCAGGAGCTAAGGAAGCTAAAATGGAGAAAAAAATCACTGGATATACCACCGTTGATATATCC
CAATGGCATCGTAAAGAACATTTTGAGGCATTTCAGTCAGTTGCTCAATGTACCTATAACCAGACCGTTC
AGCTGGATATTACGGCCTTTTTAAAGACCGTAAAGAAAAATAAGCACAAGTTTTATCCGGCCTTTATTCA
CATTCTTGCCCGCCTGATGAATGCTCATCCGGAATTCCGTATGGCAATGAAAGACGGTGAGCTGGTGATA
TGGGATAGTGTTCACCCTTGTTACACCGTTTTCCATGAGCAAACTGAAACGTTTTCATCGCTCTGGAGTG
AATACCACGACGATTTCCGGCAGTTTCTACACATATATTCGCAAGATGTGGCGTGTTACGGTGAAAACCT
GGCCTATTTCCCTAAAGGGTTTATTGAGAATATGTTTTTCGTCTCAGCCAATCCCTGGGTGAGTTTCACC
AGTTTTGATTTAAACGTGGCCAATATGGACAACTTCTTCGCCCCCGTTTTCACGATGGGCAAATATTATA
CGCAAGGCGACAAGGTGCTGATGCCGCTGGCGATTCAGGTTCATCATGCCGTTTGTGATGGCTTCCATGT
CGGCAGAATGCTTAATGAATTACAACAGTACTGCGATGAGTGGCAGGGCGGGGCGTAATGTTTAAACGAA
TTCGAGCTCGGTACCCGGGGATCCTCTAGAGTCGACCTGCAGGCATGCAAGCTGATCCGGCTGCTAACAA
AGCCCGAAAGGAAGCTGAGTTGGCTGCTGCCACCGCTGAGCAATAACTAGCAAACTCGTTTCTCGTTCAG
CTTTCTTGTACAAAGTGGTGATGGCGCGCCTGTAGGACGTCGACGGTACCATCGATACGCGTTCGAAGCT
TCGCCTGGGGTAATGACTCTCTAGCTTGAGGCATCAAATAAAACGAAAGGCTCAGTCGAAAGACTGGGCC
TTTCGTTTTATCTGTTGTTTGTCGGTGAACGCTCTCCTGAGTAGGACAAATCCGCCCTCTAGATTACGTG
CAGTCGATGATAAGCTGTCAAACATGAGAATTGTGCCTAATGAGTGAGCTAACTTACATTAATTGCGTTG
CGCTCACTGCCCGCTTTCCAGTCGGGAAACCTGTCGTGCCAGCTGCATTAATGAATCGGCCAACGCGCGG
GGAGAGGCGGTTTGCGTATTGGGCGCCAGGGTGGTTTTTCTTTTCACCAGTGAGACGGGCAACAGCTGAT
TGCCCTTCACCGCCTGGCCCTGAGAGAGTTGCAGCAAGCGGTCCACGCTGGTTTGCCCCAGCAGGCGAAA
ATCCTGTTTGATGGTGGTTAACGGCGGGATATAACATGAGCTGTCTTCGGTATCGTCGTATCCCACTACC
GAGATATCCGCACCAACGCGCAGCCCGGACTCGGTAATGGCGCGCATTGCGCCCAGCGCCATCTGATCGT
TGGCAACCAGCATCGCAGTGGGAACGATGCCCTCATTCAGCATTTGCATGGTTTGTTGAAAACCGGACAT
GGCACTCCAGTCGCCTTCCCGTTCCGCTATCGGCTGAATTTGATTGCGAGTGAGATATTTATGCCAGCCA
GCCAGACGCAGACGCGCCGAGACAGAACTTAATGGGCCCGCTAACAGCGCGATTTGCTGGTGACCCAATG
CGACCAGATGCTCCACGCCCAGTCGCGTACCGTCTTCATGGGAGAAAATAATACTGTTGATGGGTGTCTG
GTCAGAGACATCAAGAAATAACGCCGGAACATTAGTGCAGGCAGCTTCCACAGCAATGGCATCCTGGTCA
TCCAGCGGATAGTTAATGATCAGCCCACTGACGCGTTGCGCGAGAAGATTGTGCACCGCCGCTTTACAGG
CTTCGACGCCGCTTCGTTCTACCATCGACACCACCACGCTGGCACCCAGTTGATCGGCGCGAGATTTAAT
CGCCGCGACAATTTGCGACGGCGCGTGCAGGGCCAGACTGGAGGTGGCAACGCCAATCAGCAACGACTGT
TTGCCCGCCAGTTGTTGTGCCACGCGGTTGGGAATGTAATTCAGCTCCGCCATCGCCGCTTCCACTTTTT
CCCGCGTTTTCGCAGAAACGTGGCTGGCCTGGTTCACCACGCGGGAAACGGTCTGATAAGAGACACCGGC
ATACTCTGCGACATCGTATAACGTTACTGGTTTCACATTCACCACCCTGAATTGACTCTCTTCCGGGCGC
TATCATGCCATACCGCGAAAGGTTTTGCGCCATTCGATGGTGTCGGAACCTAGAGCTGCCTCGCGCGTTT
CGGTGATGACGGTGAAAACCTCTGACACATGCAGCTCCCGGAGACGGTCACAGCTTGTCTGTAAGCGGAT
GCCGGGAGCAGACAAGCCCGTCAGGGCGCGTCAGCGGGTGTTGGCGGGTGTCGGGGCGCAGCCATGACCC
AGTCACGTAGCGATAGCGGAGTGTATACTGGCTTAACTATGCGGCATCAGAGCAGATTGTACTGAGAGTG
CACCATATGCGGTGTGAAATACCGCACAGATGCGTAAGGAGAAAATACCGCATCAGGCGCTCTTCCGCTT
CCTCGCTCACTGACTCGCTGCGCTCGGTCGTTCGGCTGCGGCGAGCGGTATCAGCTCACTCAAAGGCGGT
AATACGGTTATCCACAGAATCAGGGGATAACGCAGGAAAGAACATGTGAGCAAAAGGCCAGCAAAAGGCC
AGGAACCGTAAAAAGGCCGCGTTGCTGGCGTTTTTCCATAGGCTCCGCCCCCCTGACGAGCATCACAAAA
ATCGACGCTCAAGTCAGAGGTGGCGAAACCCGACAGGACTATAAAGATACCAGGCGTTTCCCCCTGGAAG
CTCCCTCGTGCGCTCTCCTGTTCCGACCCTGCCGCTTACCGGATACCTGTCCGCCTTTCTCCCTTCGGGA
AGCGTGGCGCTTTCTCATAGCTCACGCTGTAGGTATCTCAGTTCGGTGTAGGTCGTTCGCTCCAAGCTGG
GCTGTGTGCACGAACCCCCCGTTCAGCCCGACCGCTGCGCCTTATCCGGTAACTATCGTCTTGAGTCCAA
CCCGGTAAGACACGACTTATCGCCACTGGCAGCAGCCACTGGTAACAGGATTAGCAGAGCGAGGTATGTA
GGCGGTGCTACAGAGTTCTTGAAGTGGTGGCCTAACTACGGCTACACTAGAAGGACAGTATTTGGTATCT
GCGCTCTGCTGAAGCCAGTTACCTTCGGAAAAAGAGTTGGTAGCTCTTGATCCGGCAAACAAACCACCGC
TGGTAGCGGTGGTTTTTTTGTTTGCAAGCAGCAGATTACGCGCAGAAAAAAAGGATCTCAAGAAGATCCT
TTGATCTTTTCTACGGGGTCTGACGCTCAGTGGAACGAAAACTCACGTTAAGGGATTTTGGTCATGAGAT
TATCAAAAAGGATCTTCACCTAGATCCTTTTAAATTAAAAATGAAGTTTTAAATCAATCTAAAGTATATA
TGAGTAAACTTGGTCTGACAGCCCTAGGTCAGAAGAACTCGTCAAGAAGGCGATAGAAGGCGATGCGCTG
CGAATCGGGAGCGGCGATACCGTAAAGCACGAGGAAGCGGTCAGCCCATTCGCCGCCAAGCTCTTCAGCA
ATATCACGGGTAGCCAACGCTATGTCCTGATAGCGGTCCGCCACACCCAGCCGGCCACAGTCGATGAATC
CAGAAAAGCGGCCATTTTCCACCATGATATTCGGCAAGCAGGCATCGCCATGAGTCACGACGAGATCCTC
ACCATCCGGCATACGCGCCTTGAGCCTGGCGAACAGTTCGGCTGGCGCGAGCCCCTGATGCTCTTCGTCC
AGATCATCCTGATCGACAAGACCGGCTTCCATCCGAGTGCGTGCTCGCTCGATGCGATGTTTCGCTTGGT
GGTCGAATGGGCAGGTAGCCGGATCAAGCGTATGCAGCCGCCGCATTGCATCAGCCATGATGGATACTTT
CTCGGCAGGAGCAAGGTGAGATGACAGGAGATCCTGCCCCGGCACTTCGCCCAATAGCAGCCAGTCCCTT
CCCGCTTCAGTGACAACGTCGAGCACAGCTGCGCAAGGAACGCCCGTCGTGGCCAGCCACGATAGCCGCG
CTGCCTCGTCCTGCAGTTCATTCAGGGCACCGGACAGGTCGGTCTTGACAAAAAGAACCGGGCGCCCCTG
CGCTGACAGCCGGAACACGGCGGCATCAGAGCAGCCGATTGTCTGTTGTGCCCAGTCATAGCCGAATAGC
CTCTCCACCCAAGCGGCCGGAGAACCTGCGTGCAATCCATCTTGTTCAAGCATGCGAAACGACCGTCATC
CTGTCTCTTGATCAGATCTTGATCCCCTGCGCCATCAGATCCTTGGCGGCAAGAAAGCCATCCAGTTTAC
TTTGCAGGGCTTCCCAACCTTACCAGAGGGCGCCCCAGCTGGCAATTCTTTTGAAGCTCACGCTGCCGCA
AGCACTCAGGGCGTACG
Features (pLannotate 1.2.2; 21 found; start..end, strand, type, name):
    126..170     +  promoter       T5 promoter: bacteriophage T5 promoter for E. coli RNA polymerase, with embedded lac operator
    178..194     +  protein_bind   lac operator: The lac repressor binds to the lac operator to inhibit transcription in E. coli. This inhibition can be relieved by adding lactose or isopropyl-β-D-thiogalactopyranoside (IPTG). lac repressor encoded by lacI
    267..1364    +  CDS            MBP: maltose binding protein from E. coli; malE (mutated); This version of the gene does not encode a signal sequence, so MBP will remain in the cytosol.
   1423..1657    +  promoter       sacB promoter (fragment): sacR; sacB promoter and control region
   1658..3079    +  CDS            SacB: secreted levansucrase that renders bacterial growth sensitive to sucrose; Bacillus subtilis sacB; negative selection marker
   3165..3195    +  promoter       lac UV5 promoter: E. coli lac promoter with an "up" mutation
   3219..3248    +  promoter       cat promoter (fragment): promoter of the E. coli cat gene encoding chloramphenicol acetyltransferase
   3249..3905    +  CDS            cat: CAT_ECOLX - Experimental evidence at protein level: Swiss-Prot protein existence level 1. This enzyme is an effector of chloramphenicol resistance in bacteria. From Escherichia coli. This protein is used as a marker in many commonly used cloning vectors, such as pACYC184.
   3918..3973    +  misc_feature   MCS: pUC18/19 multiple cloning site
   3980..4029    +  CDS            SET1 (fragment): solubility-enhancement tag derived from T7 phage gene 10B
   4058..4078    -  protein_bind   attB2: mutant version of attB; core recombination site for the Gateway® BP reaction BP Clonase™
   4165..4251    +  terminator     rrnB T1 terminator: Escherichia coli rrnB; transcription terminator T1 from the E. coli rrnB gene
   4274..4291    -  promoter       tet promoter (fragment): E. coli promoter for tetracycline efflux protein gene
   4310..4331    -  protein_bind   CAP binding site: CAP binding activates transcription in the presence of cAMP. E. coli catabolite activator protein
   4344..5426    -  CDS            lacI: lac repressor; lacI; The lac repressor binds to the lac operator to inhibit transcription in E. coli. This inhibition can be relieved by adding lactose or isopropyl-β-D-thiogalactopyranoside (IPTG).
   5427..5504    -  promoter       lacI promoter: lacI
   5514..5555    +  CDS            rop (fragment): Rop protein, which maintains plasmids at low copy number; rop
   5657..5797    +  misc_feature   bom: basis of mobility region from pBR322
   5983..6571    -  rep_origin     ori: high-copy-number ColE1/pMB1/pBR322/pUC origin of replication
   6749..7543    -  CDS            NeoR/KanR: aminoglycoside phosphotransferase from Tn5; aph(3')-II (or nptII); confers resistance to neomycin, kanamycin, and G418 (Geneticin®)
   7575..7676    -  CDS            tnpA (fragment): TN5P_ECOLX - Also known as tnp. Experimental evidence at protein level: Swiss-Prot protein existence level 1. Mediates transposition of transposon Tn5 by a 'cut and paste' mechanism. First, the monomeric transposase binds the 19 bp inverted DNA repeats flanking the transposon. Then, dimerization of the DNA- bound transposase creates a synaptic DNA complex. After nicking of the first DNA strand, excision of the transposon proceeds through a series of intermediates. The transposase then mediates the insertion of the transposon at a new site by strand transfer. The activity of the wild- type tran
