[The description below was written by a language model from this plasmid's Addgene catalogue record and pLannotate feature annotations shown in this document.]
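Description:
Sperm whale Mb 64Y68F in pVP80K is a bacterial expression plasmid of about 4.5 kb that produces a double-mutant sperm whale (Physeter macrocephalus) myoglobin in E. coli. It replicates from a high-copy ColE1/pMB1-type origin; only a fragment of rop remains, and a pBR322 bom region is present. Selection is with kanamycin through the Tn5 aminoglycoside phosphotransferase (NeoR/KanR) gene. The myoglobin coding sequence, carrying the changes recorded as 64Y and 68F, was inserted by ligation-independent cloning downstream of a bacteriophage T5 promoter with lac operator sequences, and a ribosome binding site was added to the backbone. A plasmid-borne lacI gene under its own promoter supplies lac repressor, so transcription by the host RNA polymerase is held off until it is relieved by IPTG or lactose. An rrnB T1 terminator lies downstream of the cassette. In the sequenced plasmid, no tag is annotated as fused to the myoglobin reading frame. The MCS remnant, SET1 fragment and attB2 site that follow it appear to be leftover backbone elements.

According to the record, the construct was made to give higher myoglobin yields than an earlier pUC-based version. The protein is used to prepare apomyoglobin, the heme-free form, which serves as a reagent for measuring rates of hemin dissociation.

Two feature tables accompany the entry. The 4,503 nt full sequence matches the catalogued size and contains the myoglobin insert. The second, 7,717 nt table has the same backbone but carries MBP, a sacB counter-selection cassette and a chloramphenicol acetyltransferase gene in place of myoglobin. It therefore seems to represent the unmodified parental vector rather than the deposited plasmid.
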