Addgene plasmid #86956: Sperm whale Mb 64Y68F in pVP80K
Purpose: Increases expression of sperm whale myoglobin protein for making apomyoglobin as a reagent for measuring rates of hemin dissociation (as opposed to previous construct in pUC).
Depositing lab: John Olson. Depositing organization: Rice University.
Backbone
  Vector backbone: pVP80K
  Backbone size w/o insert (bp): 4069
  Total vector size (bp): 4504
  Modifications to backbone: added rbs
  Vector type: Bacterial Expression
Growth in bacteria
  Bacterial resistance: Kanamycin, 50 μg/mL
  Growth temperature: 37°C
  Growth strain: DH5alpha
  Growth instructions: Please contact the Olson lab for expression instructions
  Copy number: High Copy
Gene/Insert
  Gene/Insert name: Mb 64Y68F
  Species: sperm whale
  Insert size (bp): 500
  Mutation: 64Y68F
  Promoter: T5
  Cloning method: Ligation Independent Cloning
  Sequencing primers: 5′ T5
Terms and licenses: Academic/Nonprofit Terms; Industry Terms: Not Available to Industry
How to cite: Sperm whale Mb 64Y68F in pVP80K was a gift from John Olson (Addgene plasmid # 86956 ; http://n2t.net/addgene:86956 ; RRID:Addgene_86956)
