>Addgene plasmid #86956 | Sperm whale Mb 64Y68F in pVP80K | depositor partial sequence | sequence record 170357 | sperm whale myoglobin 64Y68F insert
ATGGTTCTGTCTGAAGGTGAATGGCAGCTGGTTCTGCATGTTTGGGCTAAAGTTGAAGCTGACGTCGCTG
GTCATGGTCAGGACATCTTGATTCGACTGTTCAAATCTCATCCGGAAACTCTGGAAAAATTCGATCGTTT
CAAACATCTGAAAACTGAAGCTGAAATGAAAGCTTCTGAAGATCTGAAAAAATACGGTGTTACCTTCCTA
ACTGCCCTAGGTGCTATCCTTAAGAAAAAAGGGCATCATGAAGCTGAGCTCAAACCGCTTGCGCAATCGC
ATGCTACTAAACATAAGATCCCGATCAAATACCTGGAATTCATCTCTGAAGCGATCATCCATGTTCTGCA
TTCTAGACATCCAGGTAACTTCGGTGCTGACGCTCAGGGTGCTATGAACAAAGCTCTCGAGCTGTTCCGT
AAAGATATCGCTGCTAAGTACAAAGAACTGGGTTACCAGGGTTAA
